Addgene plasmid #163046: pMOS028: Mitycam calcium sensor (mitochondrial)
Purpose: Mitycam calcium sensor (mitochondrial)
Depositing lab: Adam Cohen. Depositing organization: Harvard University. Publication: Multiplexed Optical Sensors in Arrayed Islands of Cells for multimodal recordings of cellular physiology. Werley CA, Boccardo S, Rigamonti A, Hansson EM, Cohen AE. Nat Commun. 2020 Aug 4;11(1):3881. doi: 10.1038/s41467-020-17607-5. PubMed 32753572.
Backbone
  Vector backbone: pLX304
  Backbone size w/o insert (bp): 9377
  Vector type: Mammalian Expression, Lentiviral
  Selectable markers: Blasticidin
Growth in bacteria
  Bacterial resistance: Ampicillin, 100 μg/mL
  Growth temperature: 30°C
  Growth strain: NEB Stable
  Copy number: High Copy
Gene/Insert
  Gene/Insert name: Mitycam
  Species: Synthetic
  Insert size (bp): 1392
  Promoter: CMV
  Cloning method: Gateway Cloning
  Sequencing primers: 5′ CMV-F; 3′ WPRE-R
Resource information
  A portion of this plasmid was derived from a plasmid made by: Sarah Kettlewell and Godfrey Smith
Terms and licenses: Academic/Nonprofit Terms; Industry Terms: Not Available to Industry
Depositor comments: Please see PMID: 19249308 for original reporter gene characterization.
How to cite: pMOS028: Mitycam calcium sensor (mitochondrial) was a gift from Adam Cohen (Addgene plasmid # 163046 ; http://n2t.net/addgene:163046 ; RRID:Addgene_163046)
