[The description below was written by a language model from this plasmid's Addgene catalogue record and pLannotate feature annotations shown in this document.]
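Description:
pMOS028 is a lentiviral mammalian expression plasmid built on the pLX304 Gateway destination backbone, carrying the synthetic, genetically encoded mitochondrial calcium sensor Mitycam. It is propagated in E. coli through a high-copy ColE1/pUC-type origin with ampicillin selection (AmpR/β-lactamase). An f1 origin, an SV40 origin and remnants of lac and phage promoter elements are also present in the bacterial backbone.

The transfer cassette has the layout of a third-generation, self-inactivating HIV-1 vector. An RSV promoter drives a truncated 5' LTR, followed by the Ψ packaging signal with a gag fragment, the RRE for Rev-dependent export of genomic RNA, a cPPT/CTS, the WPRE for enhanced transcript expression, and a ΔU3 3' LTR with a downstream SV40 polyadenylation signal. Within this unit, a human PGK promoter expresses blasticidin S deaminase, allowing blasticidin selection of transduced cells. The CMV enhancer/promoter drives the sensor, which sits between attB1 and attB2 sites left by Gateway recombination.

The annotated insert consists of the human COX8 mitochondrial presequence, which targets the protein to the mitochondrial matrix, followed by a coding region that the annotation tool matches to a GCaMP2 fragment, indicating a circularly permuted fluorescent protein–based calcium indicator architecture. A V5 epitope tag lies just beyond attB2, but the record does not state whether it is translated in frame with the sensor. The sequenced plasmid is 9,125 nt, smaller than the listed backbone size, presumably because the Gateway cassette was replaced on recombination. The construct was deposited as part of a panel of fluorescent reporters for multiplexed optical recording of cellular physiology, here reporting mitochondrial calcium.
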