Features (pLannotate 1.2.2; 32 found; start..end, strand, type, name):
      1..181     +  LTR            5' LTR (truncated): truncated 5' long terminal repeat (LTR) from HIV-1
    228..353     +  misc_feature   HIV-1 Ψ: packaging signal of human immunodeficiency virus type 1
    337..700     +  CDS            HIV-1 gag (fragment): gag protein from human immunodeficiency virus 1; gag
    846..1079    +  misc_feature   RRE: The Rev response element (RRE) of HIV-1 allows for Rev-dependent mRNA export from the nucleus to the cytoplasm.
   1456..1482    +  CDS            Rev (fragment): human immunodeficiency virus 1 (HIV-1) Rev protein; rev; enhances nuclear export of unspliced and incompletely spliced viral mRNAs
   1483..1983    +  promoter       hPGK promoter: human phosphoglycerate kinase 1 promoter
   1995..2390    +  CDS            BSD: blasticidin S deaminase; Aspergillus terreus BSD; confers resistance to blasticidin
   2450..2567    +  misc_feature   cPPT/CTS: central polypurine tract and central termination sequence of HIV-1
   2684..2987    +  enhancer       CMV enhancer: human cytomegalovirus immediate early enhancer
   2988..3191    +  promoter       CMV promoter: human cytomegalovirus (CMV) immediate early promoter
   3214..3238    +  protein_bind   attB1: mutant version of attB; recombination site for the Gateway® BP reaction BP Clonase™
   3242..3316    +  CDS            COX8 presequence: mitochondrial presequence of human cytochrome c oxidase subunit VIII (Rizutto et al., 1989)
   3353..4630    +  CDS            GCaMP2 (fragment): GCaMP2 is a basic (constitutively fluorescent) green fluorescent protein published in 2006, derived from Aequorea victoria.
   4642..4666    -  protein_bind   attB2: mutant version of attB; recombination site for the Gateway® BP reaction BP Clonase™
   4668..4709    +  CDS            V5 tag: epitope tag from simian virus 5
   4751..5339    +  misc_feature   WPRE: woodchuck hepatitis virus posttranscriptional regulatory element
   5390..5409    +  misc_feature   cPPT/CTS (fragment): central polypurine tract and central termination sequence of HIV-1
   5411..5644    +  LTR            3' LTR (ΔU3): self-inactivating 3' long terminal repeat (LTR) from HIV-1
   5722..5843    +  polyA_signal   SV40 poly(A) signal: SV40 polyadenylation signal
   5883..6018    +  rep_origin     SV40 ori: SV40 origin of replication
   6039..6057    -  promoter       T7 promoter: promoter for bacteriophage T7 RNA polymerase
   6065..6220    +  CDS            lacZα (fragment): LacZα fragment of β-galactosidase; lacZ fragment
   6225..6653    +  rep_origin     f1 ori (sequence partly withheld): f1 bacteriophage origin of replication; arrow indicates direction of (+) strand synthesis
   6706..6810    +  promoter       AmpR promoter: bla
   6811..7671    +  CDS            AmpR: β-lactamase; bla; confers resistance to ampicillin, carbenicillin, and related antibiotics
   7842..8430    +  rep_origin     ori: high-copy-number ColE1/pMB1/pBR322/pUC origin of replication
   8613..8705    +  CDS            lacI (fragment): lac repressor; lacI; The lac repressor binds to the lac operator to inhibit transcription in E. coli. This inhibition can be relieved by adding lactose or isopropyl-β-D-thiogalactopyranoside (IPTG).
   8718..8739    +  protein_bind   CAP binding site: CAP binding activates transcription in the presence of cAMP. E. coli catabolite activator protein
   8754..8784    +  promoter       lac promoter: promoter for the E. coli lac operon
   8792..8808    +  protein_bind   lac operator: The lac repressor binds to the lac operator to inhibit transcription in E. coli. This inhibition can be relieved by adding lactose or isopropyl-β-D-thiogalactopyranoside (IPTG). lac repressor encoded by lacI
   8853..8871    +  promoter       T3 promoter: promoter for bacteriophage T3 RNA polymerase
   8899..9125    +  promoter       RSV promoter: Rous sarcoma virus enhancer/promoter
>Addgene plasmid #163046 | pMOS028: Mitycam calcium sensor (mitochondrial) | addgene full sequence | sequence record 324183 | Addgene NGS Result
GGGTCTCTCTGGTTAGACCAGATCTGAGCCTGGGAGCTCTCTGGCTAACTAGGGAACCCACTGCTTAAGC
CTCAATAAAGCTTGCCTTGAGTGCTTCAAGTAGTGTGTGCCCGTCTGTTGTGTGACTCTGGTAACTAGAG
ATCCCTCAGACCCTTTTAGTCAGTGTGGAAAATCTCTAGCAGTGGCGCCCGAACAGGGACTTGAAAGCGA
AAGGGAAACCAGAGGAGCTCTCTCGACGCAGGACTCGGCTTGCTGAAGCGCGCACGGCAAGAGGCGAGGG
GCGGCGACTGGTGAGTACGCCAAAAATTTTGACTAGCGGAGGCTAGAAGGAGAGAGATGGGTGCGAGAGC
GTCAGTATTAAGCGGGGGAGAATTAGATCGCGATGGGAAAAAATTCGGTTAAGGCCAGGGGGAAAGAAAA
AATATAAATTAAAACATATAGTATGGGCAAGCAGGGAGCTAGAACGATTCGCAGTTAATCCTGGCCTGTT
AGAAACATCAGAAGGCTGTAGACAAATACTGGGACAGCTACAACCATCCCTTCAGACAGGATCAGAAGAA
CTTAGATCATTATATAATACAGTAGCAACCCTCTATTGTGTGCATCAAAGGATAGAGATAAAAGACACCA
AGGAAGCTTTAGACAAGATAGAGGAAGAGCAAAACAAAAGTAAGACCACCGCACAGCAAGCGGCCGCTGA
TCTTCAGACCTGGAGGAGGAGATATGAGGGACAATTGGAGAAGTGAATTATATAAATATAAAGTAGTAAA
AATTGAACCATTAGGAGTAGCACCCACCAAGGCAAAGAGAAGAGTGGTGCAGAGAGAAAAAAGAGCAGTG
GGAATAGGAGCTTTGTTCCTTGGGTTCTTGGGAGCAGCAGGAAGCACTATGGGCGCAGCGTCAATGACGC
TGACGGTACAGGCCAGACAATTATTGTCTGGTATAGTGCAGCAGCAGAACAATTTGCTGAGGGCTATTGA
GGCGCAACAGCATCTGTTGCAACTCACAGTCTGGGGCATCAAGCAGCTCCAGGCAAGAATCCTGGCTGTG
GAAAGATACCTAAAGGATCAACAGCTCCTGGGGATTTGGGGTTGCTCTGGAAAACTCATTTGCACCACTG
CTGTGCCTTGGAATGCTAGTTGGAGTAATAAATCTCTGGAACAGATTTGGAATCACACGACCTGGATGGA
GTGGGACAGAGAAATTAACAATTACACAAGCTTAATACACTCCTTAATTGAAGAATCGCAAAACCAGCAA
GAAAAGAATGAACAAGAATTATTGGAATTAGATAAATGGGCAAGTTTGTGGAATTGGTTTAACATAACAA
ATTGGCTGTGGTATATAAAATTATTCATAATGATAGTAGGAGGCTTGGTAGGTTTAAGAATAGTTTTTGC
TGTACTTTCTATAGTGAATAGAGTTAGGCAGGGATATTCACCATTATCGTTTCAGACCCACCTCCCAACC
CCGAGGGGACCCTTGCGCCTTTTCCAAGGCAGCCCTGGGTTTGCGCAGGGACGCGGCTGCTCTGGGCGTG
GTTCCGGGAAACGCAGCGGCGCCGACCCTGGGTCTCGCACATTCTTCACGTCCGTTCGCAGCGTCACCCG
GATCTTCGCCGCTACCCTTGTGGGCCCCCCGGCGACGCTTCCTGCTCCGCCCCTAAGTCGGGAAGGTTCC
TTGCGGTTCGCGGCGTGCCGGACGTGACAAACGGAAGCCGCACGTCTCACTAGTACCCTCGCAGACGGAC
AGCGCCAGGGAGCAATGGCAGCGCGCCGACCGCGATGGGCTGTGGCCAATAGCGGCTGCTCAGCAGGGCG
CGCCGAGAGCAGCGGCCGGGAAGGGGCGGTGCGGGAGGCGGGGTGTGGGGCGGTAGTGTGGGCCCTGTTC
CTGCCCGCGCGGTGTTCCGCATTCTGCAAGCCTCCGGAGCGCACGTCGGCAGTCGGCTCCCTCGTTGACC
GAATCACCGACCTCTCTCCCCAGGGGGTACCACCATGGCCAAGCCTTTGTCTCAAGAAGAATCCACCCTC
ATTGAAAGAGCAACGGCTACAATCAACAGCATCCCCATCTCTGAAGACTACAGCGTCGCCAGCGCAGCTC
TCTCTAGCGACGGCCGCATCTTCACTGGTGTCAATGTATATCATTTTACTGGGGGACCTTGTGCAGAACT
CGTGGTGCTGGGCACTGCTGCTGCTGCGGCAGCTGGCAACCTGACTTGTATCGTCGCGATCGGAAATGAG
AACAGGGGCATCTTGAGCCCCTGCGGACGGTGCCGACAGGTGCTTCTCGATCTGCATCCTGGGATCAAAG
CCATAGTGAAGGACAGTGATGGACAGCCGACGGCAGTTGGGATTCGTGAATTGCTGCCCTCTGGTTATGT
GTGGGAGGGCCTGCAGCTGCAGTAGTAAGAATTCTAGATCTTGAGACAAATGGCAGTATTCATCCACAAT
TTTAAAAGAAAAGGGGGGATTGGGGGGTACAGTGCAGGGGAAAGAATAGTAGACATAATAGCAACAGACA
TACAAACTAAAGAATTACAAAAACAAATTACAAAAATTCAAAATTTTCGGGTTTATTACAGGGACAGCAG
AGATCCACTTTGGCGCCGGCTCGAGGGGGCCCGGGGTTATTAATAGTAATCAATTACGGGGTCATTAGTT
CATAGCCCATATATGGAGTTCCGCGTTACATAACTTACGGTAAATGGCCCGCCTGGCTGACCGCCCAACG
ACCCCCGCCCATTGACGTCAATAATGACGTATGTTCCCATAGTAACGCCAATAGGGACTTTCCATTGACG
TCAATGGGTGGAGTATTTACGGTAAACTGCCCACTTGGCAGTACATCAAGTGTATCATATGCCAAGTACG
CCCCCTATTGACGTCAATGACGGTAAATGGCCCGCCTGGCATTATGCCCAGTACATGACCTTATGGGACT
TTCCTACTTGGCAGTACATCTACGTATTAGTCATCGCTATTACCATGGTGATGCGGTTTTGGCAGTACAT
CAATGGGCGTGGATAGCGGTTTGACTCACGGGGATTTCCAAGTCTCCACCCCATTGACGTCAATGGGAGT
TTGTTTTGGCACCAAAATCAACGGGACTTTCCAAAATGTCGTAACAACTCCGCCCCATTGACGCAAATGG
GCGGTAGGCGTGTACGGTGGGAGGTCTATATAAGCAGAGCTCTCTGGCTAACTGTCGGGATCAACAAGTT
TGTACAAAAAAGCAGGCTACCATGTCCGTCCTGACGCCGCTGCTGCTGCGGGGCTTGACAGGCTCGGCCC
GGCGGCTCCCAGTGCCGCGCGCCAAGATCCATTCGTTGCCGCCGGAGGGGAAGCTTGGCATGAAGAGGCG
CTGGAAGAAAAACTTCATTGCCGTCAGCGCTGCCAACCGGTTCAAGAAGATCTCCAGCTCCGGGGCACTG
GGGTCTGCAGGCTACAACAGCACCAACGTCTATATCATGGCCGACAAGCAGAAGAACGGCATCAAGGCCA
ACTTCAAGATCCGCCACAACATCGAGGACGGCGGCGTGCAGCTCGCCGACCACTACCAGCAGAACACCCC
CATCGGCGACGGCCCCGTGCTGCTGCCCGACAACCACTACCTGAGCTTCCAGTCCGCCCTGAGCAAAGAC
CCCAACGAGAAGCGCGATCACATGGTCCTGCTGGAGTTCGTGACCGCCGCCGGGATCACTCTCGGCATGG
ACGAGCTGTACAAGGTCGACGGTGGCAGCGGTGGCACCGGTGTGAGCAAGGGCGAGGAGCTGTTCACCGG
GGTGGTGCCCATCCTGGTCGAGCTGGACGGCGACGTAAACGGCCACAAGTTCAGCGTGTCCGGCGAGGGC
GAGGGCGATGCCACCTACGGCAAGCTGACCCTGAAGCTCATCTGCACCACCGGCAAGCTGCCCGTGCCCT
GGCCCACCCTCGTGACCACCTTCGGCTACGGCCTGAAGTGCTTCGCCCGCTACCCCGACCACATGAAGCA
GCACGACTTCTTCAAGTCCGCCATGCCCGAAGGCTACGTCCAGGAGCGCACCATCTTCTTCAAGGACGAC
GGCAACTACAAGACCCGCGCCGAGGTGAAGTTCGAGGGCGACACCCTGGTGAACCGCATCGAGCTGAAGG
GCATCGACTTCAAGGAGGACGGCAACATCCTGGGGCACAAGCTGGAGTACAACGGTACCGACCAACTGAC
AGAAGAGCAGATTGCAGAGTTCAAAGAAGCCTTCTCATTATTCGACAAGGATGGGGACGGCACCATCACC
ACAAAGGAACTTGGCACCGTTATGAGGTCGCTTGGACAAAACCCAACGGAAGCAGAATTGCAGGATATGA
TCAATGAAGTCGATGCTGATGGCAATGGAACGATTTACTTTCCTCAATTTCTTACTATGATGGCTAGAAA
AATGAAGGACACAGACAGCGAAGAGGAAATCCGAGAAGCATTCCGTGTTTTTGACAAGGATGGGAACGGC
TACATCAGCGCTGCTGAATTACGTCACGTCATGACAAACCTCGGGGAGAAGTTAACAGATGAAGAAGTTG
ATGAAATGATAAGGGAAGCAGATATCGATGGTGATGGCCAAGTAAACTATGAAGAGTTTGTACAAATGAT
GACAGCAAAGTAAGCGGCCGCACCCAGCTTTCTTGTACAAAGTGGTTGGTAAGCCTATCCCTAACCCTCT
CCTCGGTCTCGATTCTACGTAGTAATGAGCTAGCGCTAACCGGTGGCGCGTTAAGTCGACAATCAACCTC
TGGATTACAAAATTTGTGAAAGATTGACTGGTATTCTTAACTATGTTGCTCCTTTTACGCTATGTGGATA
CGCTGCTTTAATGCCTTTGTATCATGCTATTGCTTCCCGTATGGCTTTCATTTTCTCCTCCTTGTATAAA
TCCTGGTTGCTGTCTCTTTATGAGGAGTTGTGGCCCGTTGTCAGGCAACGTGGCGTGGTGTGCACTGTGT
TTGCTGACGCAACCCCCACTGGTTGGGGCATTGCCACCACCTGTCAGCTCCTTTCCGGGACTTTCGCTTT
CCCCCTCCCTATTGCCACGGCGGAACTCATCGCCGCCTGCCTTGCCCGCTGCTGGACAGGGGCTCGGCTG
TTGGGCACTGACAATTCCGTGGTGTTGTCGGGGAAATCATCGTCCTTTCCTTGGCTGCTCGCCTGTGTTG
CCACCTGGATTCTGCGCGGGACGTCCTTCTGCTACGTCCCTTCGGCCCTCAATCCAGCGGACCTTCCTTC
CCGCGGCCTGCTGCCGGCTCTGCGGCCTCTTCCGCGTCTTCGCCTTCGCCCTCAGACGAGTCGGATCTCC
CTTTGGGCCGCCTCCCCGCGTCGACTTTAAGACCAATGACTTACAAGGCAGCTGTAGATCTTAGCCACTT
TTTAAAAGAAAAGGGGGGACTGGAAGGGCTAATTCACTCCCAACGAAGACAAGATCTGCTTTTTGCTTGT
ACTGGGTCTCTCTGGTTAGACCAGATCTGAGCCTGGGAGCTCTCTGGCTAACTAGGGAACCCACTGCTTA
AGCCTCAATAAAGCTTGCCTTGAGTGCTTCAAGTAGTGTGTGCCCGTCTGTTGTGTGACTCTGGTAACTA
GAGATCCCTCAGACCCTTTTAGTCAGTGTGGAAAATCTCTAGCAGTACGTATAGTAGTTCATGTCATCTT
ATTATTCAGTATTTATAACTTGCAAAGAAATGAATATCAGAGAGTGAGAGGAACTTGTTTATTGCAGCTT
ATAATGGTTACAAATAAAGCAATAGCATCACAAATTTCACAAATAAAGCATTTTTTTCACTGCATTCTAG
TTGTGGTTTGTCCAAACTCATCAATGTATCTTATCATGTCTGGCTCTAGCTATCCCGCCCCTAACTCCGC
CCATCCCGCCCCTAACTCCGCCCAGTTCCGCCCATTCTCCGCCCCATGGCTGACTAATTTTTTTTATTTA
TGCAGAGGCCGAGGCCGCCTCGGCCTCTGAGCTATTCCAGAAGTAGTGAGGAGGCTTTTTTGGAGGCCTA
GGGACGTACCCAATTCGCCCTATAGTGAGTCGTATTACGCGCGCTCACTGGCCGTCGTTTTACAACGTCG
TGACTGGGAAAACCCTGGCGTTACCCAACTTAATCGCCTTGCAGCACATCCCCCTTTCGCCAGCTGGCGT
AATAGCGAAGAGGCCCGCACCGATCGCCCTTCCCAACAGTTGCGCAGCCTGAATGGCGAATGGG
[124 nt withheld, positions 6225-6348]
C
[91 nt withheld, positions 6350-6440]
A
[49 nt withheld, positions 6442-6490]
CCTTTGACGTTGGAGTCCACGTTCTTT
[37 nt withheld, positions 6518-6554]
ACCCTATCTCGGTCTATTCTTTTGATTTATAAGGGATTTTGCCGATTTCGGCCTATTGGTTAAAAAATGA
GCTGATTTAACAAAAATTTAACGCGAATTTTAACAAAATATTAACGCTTACAATTTAGGTGGCACTTTTC
GGGGAAATGTGCGCGGAACCCCTATTTGTTTATTTTTCTAAATACATTCAAATATGTATCCGCTCATGAG
ACAATAACCCTGATAAATGCTTCAATAATATTGAAAAAGGAAGAGTATGAGTATTCAACATTTCCGTGTC
GCCCTTATTCCCTTTTTTGCGGCATTTTGCCTTCCTGTTTTTGCTCACCCAGAAACGCTGGTGAAAGTAA
AAGATGCTGAAGATCAGTTGGGTGCACGAGTGGGTTACATCGAACTGGATCTCAACAGCGGTAAGATCCT
TGAGAGTTTTCGCCCCGAAGAACGTTTTCCAATGATGAGCACTTTTAAAGTTCTGCTATGTGGCGCGGTA
TTATCCCGTATTGACGCCGGGCAAGAGCAACTCGGTCGCCGCATACACTATTCTCAGAATGACTTGGTTG
AGTACTCACCAGTCACAGAAAAGCATCTTACGGATGGCATGACAGTAAGAGAATTATGCAGTGCTGCCAT
AACCATGAGTGATAACACTGCGGCCAACTTACTTCTGACAACGATCGGAGGACCGAAGGAGCTAACCGCT
TTTTTGCACAACATGGGGGATCATGTAACTCGCCTTGATCGTTGGGAACCGGAGCTGAATGAAGCCATAC
CAAACGACGAGCGTGACACCACGATGCCTGTAGCAATGGCAACAACGTTGCGCAAACTATTAACTGGCGA
ACTACTTACTCTAGCTTCCCGGCAACAATTAATAGACTGGATGGAGGCGGATAAAGTTGCAGGACCACTT
CTGCGCTCGGCCCTTCCGGCTGGCTGGTTTATTGCTGATAAATCTGGAGCCGGTGAGCGTGGGTCTCGCG
GTATCATTGCAGCACTGGGGCCAGATGGTAAGCCCTCCCGTATCGTAGTTATCTACACGACGGGGAGTCA
GGCAACTATGGATGAACGAAATAGACAGATCGCTGAGATAGGTGCCTCACTGATTAAGCATTGGTAACTG
TCAGACCAAGTTTACTCATATATACTTTAGATTGATTTAAAACTTCATTTTTAATTTAAAAGGATCTAGG
TGAAGATCCTTTTTGATAATCTCATGACCAAAATCCCTTAACGTGAGTTTTCGTTCCACTGAGCGTCAGA
CCCCGTAGAAAAGATCAAAGGATCTTCTTGAGATCCTTTTTTTCTGCGCGTAATCTGCTGCTTGCAAACA
AAAAAACCACCGCTACCAGCGGTGGTTTGTTTGCCGGATCAAGAGCTACCAACTCTTTTTCCGAAGGTAA
CTGGCTTCAGCAGAGCGCAGATACCAAATACTGTTCTTCTAGTGTAGCCGTAGTTAGGCCACCACTTCAA
GAACTCTGTAGCACCGCCTACATACCTCGCTCTGCTAATCCTGTTACCAGTGGCTGCTGCCAGTGGCGAT
AAGTCGTGTCTTACCGGGTTGGACTCAAGACGATAGTTACCGGATAAGGCGCAGCGGTCGGGCTGAACGG
GGGGTTCGTGCACACAGCCCAGCTTGGAGCGAACGACCTACACCGAACTGAGATACCTACAGCGTGAGCT
ATGAGAAAGCGCCACGCTTCCCGAAGGGAGAAAGGCGGACAGGTATCCGGTAAGCGGCAGGGTCGGAACA
GGAGAGCGCACGAGGGAGCTTCCAGGGGGAAACGCCTGGTATCTTTATAGTCCTGTCGGGTTTCGCCACC
TCTGACTTGAGCGTCGATTTTTGTGATGCTCGTCAGGGGGGCGGAGCCTATGGAAAAACGCCAGCAACGC
GGCCTTTTTACGGTTCCTGGCCTTTTGCTGGCCTTTTGCTCACATGTTCTTTCCTGCGTTATCCCCTGAT
TCTGTGGATAACCGTATTACCGCCTTTGAGTGAGCTGATACCGCTCGCCGCAGCCGAACGACCGAGCGCA
GCGAGTCAGTGAGCGAGGAAGCGGAAGAGCGCCCAATACGCAAACCGCCTCTCCCCGCGCGTTGGCCGAT
TCATTAATGCAGCTGGCACGACAGGTTTCCCGACTGGAAAGCGGGCAGTGAGCGCAACGCAATTAATGTG
AGTTAGCTCACTCATTAGGCACCCCAGGCTTTACACTTTATGCTTCCGGCTCGTATGTTGTGTGGAATTG
TGAGCGGATAACAATTTCACACAGGAAACAGCTATGACCATGATTACGCCAAGCGCGCAATTAACCCTCA
CTAAAGGGAACAAAAGCTGGAGCTGCAAGCTTAATGTAGTCTTATGCAATACTCTTGTAGTCTTGCAACA
TGGTAACGATGAGTTAGCAACATGCCTTACAAGGAGAGAAAAAGCACCGTGCATGCCGATTGGTGGAAGT
AAGGTGGTACGATCGTGCCTTATTAGGAAGGCAACAGACGGGTCTGACATGGATTGGACGAACCACTGAA
TTGCCGCATTGCAGAGATATTGTATTTAAGTGCCTAGCTCGATACATAAAC
