>Addgene plasmid #163046 | pMOS028: Mitycam calcium sensor (mitochondrial) | depositor partial sequence | sequence record 315828 | Mitycam
ATGTCCGTCCTGACGCCGCTGCTGCTGCGGGGCTTGACAGGCTCGGCCCGGCGGCTCCCAGTGCCGCGCG
CCAAGATCCATTCGTTGCCGCCGGAGGGGAAGCTTGGCATGAAGAGGCGCTGGAAGAAAAACTTCATTGC
CGTCAGCGCTGCCAACCGGTTCAAGAAGATCTCCAGCTCCGGGGCACTGGGGTCTGCAGGCTACAACAGC
ACCAACGTCTATATCATGGCCGACAAGCAGAAGAACGGCATCAAGGCCAACTTCAAGATCCGCCACAACA
TCGAGGACGGCGGCGTGCAGCTCGCCGACCACTACCAGCAGAACACCCCCATCGGCGACGGCCCCGTGCT
GCTGCCCGACAACCACTACCTGAGCTTCCAGTCCGCCCTGAGCAAAGACCCCAACGAGAAGCGCGATCAC
ATGGTCCTGCTGGAGTTCGTGACCGCCGCCGGGATCACTCTCGGCATGGACGAGCTGTACAAGGTCGACG
GTGGCAGCGGTGGCACCGGTGTGAGCAAGGGCGAGGAGCTGTTCACCGGGGTGGTGCCCATCCTGGTCGA
GCTGGACGGCGACGTAAACGGCCACAAGTTCAGCGTGTCCGGCGAGGGCGAGGGCGATGCCACCTACGGC
AAGCTGACCCTGAAGCTCATCTGCACCACCGGCAAGCTGCCCGTGCCCTGGCCCACCCTCGTGACCACCT
TCGGCTACGGCCTGAAGTGCTTCGCCCGCTACCCCGACCACATGAAGCAGCACGACTTCTTCAAGTCCGC
CATGCCCGAAGGCTACGTCCAGGAGCGCACCATCTTCTTCAAGGACGACGGCAACTACAAGACCCGCGCC
GAGGTGAAGTTCGAGGGCGACACCCTGGTGAACCGCATCGAGCTGAAGGGCATCGACTTCAAGGAGGACG
GCAACATCCTGGGGCACAAGCTGGAGTACAACGGTACCGACCAACTGACAGAAGAGCAGATTGCAGAGTT
CAAAGAAGCCTTCTCATTATTCGACAAGGATGGGGACGGCACCATCACCACAAAGGAACTTGGCACCGTT
ATGAGGTCGCTTGGACAAAACCCAACGGAAGCAGAATTGCAGGATATGATCAATGAAGTCGATGCTGATG
GCAATGGAACGATTTACTTTCCTCAATTTCTTACTATGATGGCTAGAAAAATGAAGGACACAGACAGCGA
AGAGGAAATCCGAGAAGCATTCCGTGTTTTTGACAAGGATGGGAACGGCTACATCAGCGCTGCTGAATTA
CGTCACGTCATGACAAACCTCGGGGAGAAGTTAACAGATGAAGAAGTTGATGAAATGATAAGGGAAGCAG
ATATCGATGGTGATGGCCAAGTAAACTATGAAGAGTTTGTACAAATGATGACAGCAAAGTAA
